Addgene plasmid #109760: actc1b-mKate2-Rab3b
Purpose: Muscle specific zebrafish expression of mKate2 fused to Rab3b
Depositing lab: Rob Parton. Depositing organization: University of Queensland, Institute for Molecular Bioscience. Publication: In vivo cell biological screening identifies an endocytic capture mechanism for T-tubule formation. Hall TE, Martel N, Ariotti N, Xiong Z, Lo HP, Ferguson C, Rae J, Lim YW, Parton RG. Nat Commun. 2020 Jul 24;11(1):3711. doi: 10.1038/s41467-020-17486-w. PubMed 32709891.
Backbone
  Vector backbone: pDEST-actc1b-mKate2-ccdb
  Vector type: Zebrafish plasmids
Growth in bacteria
  Bacterial resistance: Ampicillin, 100 μg/mL
  Growth temperature: 37°C
  Growth strain: DH5alpha
  Copy number: High Copy
Gene/Insert
  Gene/Insert name: Rab3b
  Species: D. rerio (zebrafish)
  Entrez Gene: rab3b (a.k.a. si:dkey-171o17.3)
  Cloning method: Gateway Cloning
Terms and licenses: Academic/Nonprofit Terms; Industry Terms: Not Available to Industry
How to cite: actc1b-mKate2-Rab3b was a gift from Rob Parton (Addgene plasmid # 109760 ; http://n2t.net/addgene:109760 ; RRID:Addgene_109760)
