[The description below was written by a language model from this plasmid's Addgene catalogue record and pLannotate feature annotations shown in this document.]
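Description:
actc1b-mKate2-Rab3b is a zebrafish expression plasmid of about 9.6 kb, built by Gateway recombination into the destination vector pDEST-actc1b-mKate2-ccdb. It is designed to express a red fluorescent fusion of the small GTPase Rab3b specifically in muscle. It is maintained in E. coli on a high-copy ColE1/pUC-type origin with ampicillin selection from the β-lactamase gene. It also retains pBluescript-derived remnants: a lac promoter/operator region, a T3 promoter, a partial multiple cloning site and a fragment of an M13 origin.

In the payload, an mKate2 coding sequence (a monomeric, rapidly maturing red fluorescent protein) lies upstream of the Rab3b open reading frame. The two are separated by an attB2 site, so mKate2 sits at the N-terminus of the Rab, and an SV40 polyadenylation signal follows the cassette. attB4, attB1, attB2 and attB3 sites mark the recombination junctions. The annotation tool matched the insert to human RAB3B by homology, but the catalogue lists it as the zebrafish rab3b gene. The actc1b promoter named in the backbone and in the stated purpose is not annotated. It presumably lies in the large unannotated region between attB4 and attB1, and the short "copia promoter" hit there is probably a spurious match. A fragment annotated as medaka tyrosinase is also present; the record does not explain its role.

The associated work was an in vivo cell biological screen addressing T-tubule formation. Consistent with that, the plasmid is meant for visualising Rab3b localisation in zebrafish muscle fibres.
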