Features (pLannotate 1.2.2; 21 found; start..end, strand, type, name):
      2..22      +  protein_bind   attB1: mutant version of attB; core recombination site for the Gateway® BP reaction BP Clonase™
     32..727     +  CDS            mKate2: mKate2 is a basic (constitutively fluorescent) red fluorescent protein published in 2009, derived from Entacmaea quadricolor. It is reported to be a rapidly-maturing monomer with moderate acid sensitivity.
    729..753     -  protein_bind   attB2: mutant version of attB; recombination site for the Gateway® BP reaction BP Clonase™
    764..1399    +  CDS            RAB3B: RAB3B_HUMAN - Experimental evidence at protein level: Swiss-Prot protein existence level 1. Protein transport. Probably involved in vesicular traffic (By similarity). From Homo sapiens (Human).
   1406..1426    -  protein_bind   attB3: mutant version of attB; core recombination site for the Gateway® BP reaction BP Clonase™
   1430..1450    +  CDS            lacZα (fragment): LacZα fragment of β-galactosidase; lacZ fragment
   1466..1600    -  polyA_signal   SV40 poly(A) signal: SV40 polyadenylation signal
   1623..1706    -  CDS            large T antigen (fragment): large T antigen from SV40 (simian virus 40)
   2272..2312    -  misc_feature   MCS (fragment): pBluescript multiple cloning site
   2325..2343    -  promoter       T3 promoter: promoter for bacteriophage T3 RNA polymerase
   2388..2404    -  protein_bind   lac operator: The lac repressor binds to the lac operator to inhibit transcription in E. coli. This inhibition can be relieved by adding lactose or isopropyl-β-D-thiogalactopyranoside (IPTG). lac repressor encoded by lacI
   2412..2442    -  promoter       lac promoter: promoter for the E. coli lac operon
   2457..2478    -  protein_bind   CAP binding site: CAP binding activates transcription in the presence of cAMP. E. coli catabolite activator protein
   2491..2583    -  CDS            lacI (fragment): lac repressor; lacI; The lac repressor binds to the lac operator to inhibit transcription in E. coli. This inhibition can be relieved by adding lactose or isopropyl-β-D-thiogalactopyranoside (IPTG).
   2766..3354    -  rep_origin     ori: high-copy-number ColE1/pMB1/pBR322/pUC origin of replication
   3525..4385    -  CDS            AmpR: β-lactamase; bla; confers resistance to ampicillin, carbenicillin, and related antibiotics
   4386..4490    -  promoter       AmpR promoter: bla
   4516..4737    -  rep_origin     M13 ori (fragment) (sequence partly withheld): M13 bacteriophage origin of replication; arrow indicates direction of (+) strand synthesis
   4737..5024    +  CDS            tyr (fragment) (sequence partly withheld): TYRO_ORYLA - Also known as tyro. Experimental evidence at transcript level: Swiss-Prot protein existence level 2. This is a copper-containing oxidase that functions in the formation of pigments such as melanins and other polyphenolic compounds. From Oryzias latipes (Japanese rice fish) (Japanese killifish).
   5606..5626    +  protein_bind   attB4: mutant version of attB; core recombination site for the Gateway® BP reaction BP Clonase™
   6526..6542    -  promoter       copia promoter (fragment): strong promoter from the Drosophila transposable element copia (Sinclair et al., 1986)
>Addgene plasmid #109760 | actc1b-mKate2-Rab3b | addgene full sequence | sequence record 224799 | Addgene NGS Result
GCAAGTTTGTACAAAAAAGCAGGCTGCCACCATGGTGAGCGAGCTGATTAAGGAGAACATGCACATGAAG
CTGTACATGGAGGGCACCGTGAACAACCACCACTTCAAGTGCACATCCGAGGGCGAAGGCAAGCCCTACG
AGGGCACCCAGACCATGAGAATCAAGGCGGTCGAGGGCGGCCCTCTCCCCTTCGCCTTCGACATCCTGGC
TACCAGCTTCATGTACGGCAGCAAAACCTTCATCAACCACACCCAGGGCATCCCCGACTTCTTTAAGCAG
TCCTTCCCCGAGGGCTTCACATGGGAGAGAGTCACCACATACGAAGACGGGGGCGTGCTGACCGCTACCC
AGGACACCAGCCTCCAGGACGGCTGCCTCATCTACAACGTCAAGATCAGAGGGGTGAACTTCCCATCCAA
CGGCCCTGTGATGCAGAAGAAAACACTCGGCTGGGAGGCCTCCACCGAGACCCTGTACCCCGCTGACGGC
GGCCTGGAAGGCAGAGCCGACATGGCCCTGAAGCTCGTGGGCGGGGGCCACCTGATCTGCAACTTGAAGA
CCACATACAGATCCAAGAAACCCGCTAAGAACCTCAAGATGCCCGGCGTCTACTATGTGGACAGAAGACT
GGAAAGAATCAAGGAGGCCGACAAAGAGACCTACGTCGAGCAGCACGAGGTGGCTGTGGCCAGATACTGC
GACCTCCCTAGCAAACTGGGGCACAGAGACCCAGCTTTCTTGTACAAAGTGGTGGCAAAAGCAGACCAGC
GCTTTGGTCAGAGAGATGGATCTGATCAAAACTTCGACTACATGTTCAAACTCCTGATCATCGGCAACAG
CAGCGTAGGAAAAACCAGCTTCTTATTCCGATACGCAGACGACTCCTTCAGCAGCTCGTTTGTCAGCACA
GTCGGCATCGACTTCAAGGTGAAGACGGTGTACAGAAACGACAAGCGAGTGAAGCTCCAGATATGGGATA
CGGCGGGACAGGAGCGGTATAGAACTATTACCACAGCTTACTATAGAGGAGCCATGGGCTTCATCCTCAT
GTATGACATCACTAATGAGGAGTCCTATAATGCGGTGCAGGACTGGGCAACACAAATTAAGACTTATTCA
TGGGATAACGCTCAGGTGATACTAGTGGGAAACAAATGTGACATGGATGAGGAGAGGGTGGTGCCTTTTG
AGAAGGGAAAACACTTGGCTGACCAGTTAGGGTTTGAGTACTATGAAGCCAGCGCCAAAGAGAACATCAA
CGTCAGACAAGTATTTGAACGCTTAGTCGACATTATCTGCGTGAAGATGTCAGAGAGAGTTGATGTGGAA
CCACCCATGGTCACTGGTGCCAAAACCACCCGGCTAACCGATAAGCCACCCCAACTACCTCAGAATTGTT
GCTGACAACTTTATTATACATAGTTGATAATTCACTGGCCGTCGTTTTACGGTACCATCGATGATGATCC
AGACATGATAAGATACATTGATGAGTTTGGACAAACCACAACTAGAATGCAGTGAAAAAAATGCTTTATT
TGTGAAATTTGTGATGCTATTGCTTTATTTGTAACCATTATAAGCTGCAATAAACAAGTTAACAACAACA
ATTGCATTCATTTTATGTTTCAGGTTCAGGGGGAGGTGTGGGAGGTTTTTTAAAGCAAGTAAAACCTCTA
CAAATGTGGTATGGCTGATTATGATCCTCTAGATCAGATCTGCGAAGATACGGCCACGGGTGCTCTTGAT
CCTGTGGCTGATTTTGGACTGTGCTGCTCGCAGCTGCTGATGAATCACATACTTCCTCCATTTTCTTCCA
CTGATTGACTGTTATAATTTCCCTAATTTCCAGGTCAAGGTGCTGTGCATTGTGGTAATAGATGTGACAT
GACGTCACTTCCAAAGGACCAATGAACATGTCTGACCAATTTCATATAATGTGAAAACGATTTTCATAGG
CAGAATAAATAACATTTAAATTAAACTGGGCATCAGCGCAATTCAATTGGTTTGGTAATAGCAAGGGAAA
ATAGAATGAAGTGATCTCCAAAAAATAAGTACTTTTTGACTGTAAATAAAATTGTAAGGAGTAAAAAGTA
CTTTTTTTTCTAAAAAAATGTAATTAAGTAAAAGTAAAAGTATTGATTTTTAATTGTACTCAAGTAAAGT
AAAAATCCCCAAAAATAATACTTAAGTACAGTAATCAAGTAAAATTACTCAAGTACTTTACACCTCTGGT
TCTTGACCCCCTACCTTCAGCAAGCCCAGCAGATCCACTAGTTCTAGAGCGGCCGCCACCGCGGTGGAGC
TCCAGCTTTTGTTCCCTTTAGTGAGGGTTAATTGCGCGCTTGGCGTAATCATGGTCATAGCTGTTTCCTG
TGTGAAATTGTTATCCGCTCACAATTCCACACAACATACGAGCCGGAAGCATAAAGTGTAAAGCCTGGGG
TGCCTAATGAGTGAGCTAACTCACATTAATTGCGTTGCGCTCACTGCCCGCTTTCCAGTCGGGAAACCTG
TCGTGCCAGCTGCATTAATGAATCGGCCAACGCGCGGGGAGAGGCGGTTTGCGTATTGGGCGCTCTTCCG
CTTCCTCGCTCACTGACTCGCTGCGCTCGGTCGTTCGGCTGCGGCGAGCGGTATCAGCTCACTCAAAGGC
GGTAATACGGTTATCCACAGAATCAGGGGATAACGCAGGAAAGAACATGTGAGCAAAAGGCCAGCAAAAG
GCCAGGAACCGTAAAAAGGCCGCGTTGCTGGCGTTTTTCCATAGGCTCCGCCCCCCTGACGAGCATCACA
AAAATCGACGCTCAAGTCAGAGGTGGCGAAACCCGACAGGACTATAAAGATACCAGGCGTTTCCCCCTGG
AAGCTCCCTCGTGCGCTCTCCTGTTCCGACCCTGCCGCTTACCGGATACCTGTCCGCCTTTCTCCCTTCG
GGAAGCGTGGCGCTTTCTCATAGCTCACGCTGTAGGTATCTCAGTTCGGTGTAGGTCGTTCGCTCCAAGC
TGGGCTGTGTGCACGAACCCCCCGTTCAGCCCGACCGCTGCGCCTTATCCGGTAACTATCGTCTTGAGTC
CAACCCGGTAAGACACGACTTATCGCCACTGGCAGCAGCCACTGGTAACAGGATTAGCAGAGCGAGGTAT
GTAGGCGGTGCTACAGAGTTCTTGAAGTGGTGGCCTAACTACGGCTACACTAGAAGAACAGTATTTGGTA
TCTGCGCTCTGCTGAAGCCAGTTACCTTCGGAAAAAGAGTTGGTAGCTCTTGATCCGGCAAACAAACCAC
CGCTGGTAGCGGTGGTTTTTTTGTTTGCAAGCAGCAGATTACGCGCAGAAAAAAAGGATCTCAAGAAGAT
CCTTTGATCTTTTCTACGGGGTCTGACGCTCAGTGGAACGAAAACTCACGTTAAGGCATTTTGGTCATGA
GATTATCAAAAAGGATCTTCACCTAGATCCTTTTAAATTAAAAATGAAGTTTTAAATCAATCTAAAGTAT
ATATGAGTAAACTTGGTCTGACAGTTACCAATGCTTAATCAGTGAGGCACCTATCTCAGCGATCTGTCTA
TTTCGTTCATCCATAGTTGCCTGACTCCCCGTCGTGTAGATAACTACGATACGGGAGGGCTTACCATCTG
GCCCCAGTGCTGCAATGATACCGCGAGACCCACGCTCACCGGCTCCAGATTTATCAGCAATAAACCAGCC
AGCCGGAAGGGCCGAGCGCAGAAGTGGTCCTGCAACTTTATCCGCCTCCATCCAGTCTATTAATTGTTGC
CGGGAAGCTAGAGTAAGTAGTTCGCCAGTTAATAGTTTGCGCAACGTTGTTGCCATTGCTACAGGCATCG
TGGTGTCACGCTCGTCGTTTGGTATGGCTTCATTCAGCTCCGGTTCCCAACGATCAAGGCGAGTTACATG
ATCCCCCATGTTGTGCAAAAAAGCGGTTAGCTCCTTCGGTCCTCCGATCGTTGTCAGAAGTAAGTTGGCC
GCAGTGTTATCACTCATGGTTATGGCAGCACTGCATAATTCTCTTACTGTCATGCCATCCGTAAGATGCT
TTTCTGTGACTGGTGAGTACTCAACCAAGTCATTCTGAGAATAGTGTATGCGGCGACCGAGTTGCTCTTG
CCCGGCGTCAATACGGGATAATACCGCGCCACATAGCAGAACTTTAAAAGTGCTCATCATTGGAAAACGT
TCTTCGGGGCGAAAACTCTCAAGGATCTTACCGCTGTTGAGATCCAGTTCGATGTAACCCACTCGTGCAC
CCAACTGATCTTCAGCATCTTTTACTTTCACCAGCGTTTCTGGGTGAGCAAAAACAGGAAGGCAAAATGC
CGCAAAAAAGGGAATAAGGGCGACACGGAAATGTTGAATACTCATACTCTTCCTTTTTCAATATTATTGA
AGCATTTATCAGGGTTATTGTCTCATGAGCGGATACATATTTGAATGTATTTAGAAAAATAAACAAATAG
GGGTTCCGCGCACATTTCCCCGAAAAGTGCCACCTAAATTGTAAGCGTTAATATTTTGTTAAAATTCGCG
TTAAATTTTTGTTAAATCAGCTCATTTTTTAACCAATAGGCCGAAATCGGCAAAATCCCTTATAAATCAA
AAGAATAGACCGAGATAGGGT
[37 nt withheld, positions 4642-4678]
AAAGAACGTGGACTCCAACGTCAAAGG
[32 nt withheld, positions 4706-4737]
GCTGGCTAAGAACTCATCAGCCTCCCCGGTCCATCTACCCACGTACCAATGCACCAATTGGCCACAATGA
CGGCTACTACATGGTGCCATTCCTTCCTCTTTATAGGAATGGAGACTACCTCCTGTCCAACAATGCTCTT
GGATACGAGTACGCCTACCTGTTGGACCCAGGTCATTGCACAACACCAGAAATGCCCTCTGATCTGCAAA
AGACGTGAATATCTGTTCAGACACCCATATCCACTCTGTTCCACACAGGTCAGAGGTTTGTCCAGGAGTT
CTTGACAGAGGTGTAAAAAGTACTCAAAAATTTTACTCAAGTGAAAGTACAAGTACTTAGGGAAAATTTT
ACTCAATTAAAAGTAAAAGTATCTGGCTAGAATCTTACTTGAGTAAAAGTAAAAAAGTACTCCATTAAAA
TTGTACTTGAGTATTAAGGAAGTAAAAGTAAAAGCAAGAAAGAAAACTAGAGATTCTTGTTTAAGCTTTT
AATCTCAAAAAACATTAAATGAAATGCATACAAGGTTTTATCCTGCTTTAGAACTGTTTGTATTTAATTA
TCAAACTATAAGACAGACAATCTAATGCCAGTACACGCTACTCAAAGTTGTAAAACCTCAGATTTAACTT
CAGTAGAAGCTGATTCTCAAAATTGTTAGTGTCAAGCCTAGCTCTTTTGGGGCTGAAAAGCAATCCTGCA
GTGCTGAAAAGCCTCTCACAGGCAGCCGATGCGGGAAGAGGTGTATTAGTCTTGATAGAGAGGCTGCAAA
TAGCAGGAAACGTGAGCAGAGACTCCCTGGTGTCTGAAACACAGGCCAGATGGGCCCTCGAGCAGGAAAC
AGCTATGACCATGATTACGCCAAGCTATCAACTTTGTATAGAAAAGTTGGCACGCGCAGATTCCGTGTGG
GCCTGGTAATATCTTACCATTTTAAGCTATTTTAAGATTAGGGAAAAAAATTAAATAAAACTACTTTAAA
ATTACTTTCCTTAAAAAGCAACATATTTATTTAGTTTTTGTTTAACTGGCTCAAGATTGTAATATTTTAC
TTTTACATGTTTTTTTAAGTACCTAAATGTGTTCAAAAGTAAAGTATGTTATTGTTTTTTTTTTTTAATG
TTAGCTAAGCTTTAAATTGTAATATATTACTTTTAAAAGTGACTTTTTAAAAATGTAAATAAAAAAGTAA
CTATAAATGTGTAATGCATGTTATTTCTGTGGGTTTTTAATTTTCATCTCAACTGGGCTTACAATTTTAA
CATAATAAAAATCAAATCAAATCAAATCAGGCCCTTATTTGTCACATACACTCTTGTATACTGAAATAAA
CTAAATGTTGAGAAAAATTTAAATACACCAAAATAACGCATACCTTTTTTGTAATTACCTAAGTAAAACA
TTTAGTTCCTTTTTTAAGTGACTCAAGATTGTAATCTATTAATTGTAAAAGATAAAACTAGTGATCAATC
TGACGTGCTTCTATGCAGCCTGTGAGATTAATTGTGATGTTTAATTATTAAACAATTTAAATGGATCAAA
CATTTCACATGTGCTTATTGTGTCCAACAAAACCAGCAGAAGCACTTAAAAATATTGCATGACAACATGA
GTTTTTAATGTAAATTATATATACTTCCTAAACGAAGTTAATCATATTTCTAAAATAATAATGTCATTGA
AATATTTAAATAAATGATAAGCTTTAGTTGATTCAACATAAAATTGAAAGCAATAAGGACTTTTTTTTTT
ACAGCGGTGAAGCAAAAGCATGTAATAATCATATAATATAATAAATAAATAAATAAATAATGGCTCTTGG
TGCAAATATGAACACTTTAAATAAATATAGAATAAATATGATCAATAAGTCATAACGATGTGTTTTATGT
TGATTATAATTTAAACATGTTTCTAACGCAAGTTTTAAAAACTGTTTTAAAGTATTATTTTAAGTTATAA
GATCAATTTGACTCAACATTTTGTAGTGAAAATATGTTGTGTAAAATTAATATAATATACACTATAAAAA
TGCAGGGTTCCACACAATACATTAATGTTGTCCCAACACAAATCGATTAAGTTAACAAATATATGTGGAT
TGAACATAAAAAATTAAGTTGTCCCAATGAAATCTCAAGAATTGTGTTGTTTCAGCTCATTTTAAATAAG
TAGTTTTAACAAGTAAAAAATAACATATTTTTGAGTGTGTATATATATATATTACAAAATATAATAATAT
AAAATGTAAAAGATATAAACCATGCTACATATATTTAAGAGCTATTTTGCACATTACTTTTTTGCAAGCC
ATTTTAGTGTTTTTTTTACAAATATATATTAGCTAAATATACAATATCTTAAATATACAATTAATCAGAC
ATGCAATTAATGCATTTAACCTACATAAAAATACATGATCAACATATGTTTTATGCTGATTACAACTAAA
TCAAACGTAATGAAATTAATTTATAAAAGCGATTTAAATATGTCAATATTTTAAGTTAAAATCACTTGAA
ACCTACTATAAATGAACTTAAATTAAAAAAATCTCCTTTAATTCCAATGCAACAGTGTTGTTTTTTCAGC
TGAGGACCCCCGGTGCAGATGGTTGGCCCCCGGCCCGCTATTCTAAGGAAGCCTTTCTTAATTTTAGGGC
GGCGCTGCATGCGCTCAGATCAGATTCACGGGTGGAGAGGGTTATTTTCTCTTTTTTATTTTTTCTTGCC
TGCTCATATTTGGGCCTGTGTGAACCCCAGGCTCCGCCTCGGCCCCCAGGAGCCGCTCTTATTTAAAGGG
GATCCTCGCCTTCAGTCTTCGTCCCAGTGGAAGCATCAGTCTTGTGATAACAACTTGGTGAGTCCTACAG
ACCAGCGCTCGACTCTAGGCTTTAAATGCATTGATTTCTCTGGATTAGCTACCGGGAGAGTTTTAACTTT
GCTTATTAGTCTTGTGCTCGAACTGCTAGGTTTAAAGAGTGTTTTCTCTAATGCATGCATGAAGCGACAG
CTGAAAACCAGAAATAGAGCGTTTGTCCTCCTGTTAAACTCTAGCCTTTCTTTGGCATTTGTCAGTCCGA
GTCTTCAGCTGCCGGCAGGAGATTGGGTTTCAGTAACACTTGCTGAGCACAAACTACACGTGCTTTCTTC
AGATTTAATTCATTATTAATCATTCTAGATTTAAATGATGTTCTTACTCATTGCTGATTATTTTAGCCTT
GCGGAGCAGATTAAATGAGCACGTGTTTCATTAAGATTGATTTAAATATAATTAATATTTCACCACTGTA
GTTTTAAAATTGCCTTCTAAGTCATGGTTGATTTTTAATAGGTATCGGCTCTAATTAGATTACTATTTTG
GTTTTTAAATGTTATTTCTATTTCATTTGTAGGCTCGTTTTTAATGTGATTTTATTAGATTCTAGTTTTA
AAATCATCTCTTAGCCTTAATGAGCAGACTGAATGAACATGTTTCATTAAGATTAACTTCATTATAATGA
ATTATTTAATCATTCTAGTGGGTTATAAATCAGCTCTATTTAAATTAATTGTCGTGTTTATTTCTATTTA
ATTTTTGATTATTTTTTCAGGGTCGTTTTTATGTGATTTTTTCCCGTTTCTAATTTTAAACTAATTGTTT
GATTTTTATATGATTCGACTCTTTTTAAATGAATTGTTTTGCTTTTTTTATTGAGCATATATATATTATA
CAATTTCAATCAACAATTGTTGTGCTTTTTAAATGTTGTTTCTATTTCATTTCTAGGGTCGATTTTATTC
GATTCTAGTTTTAAAATCGTGATTTTTAACTTCTAACCTTACTGAGCAGACTGAATGAACATGTTTCATC
AAGATTAACTTCATTATAGTTAATTATTGAATCGTGCTAGTGGTTTATAAATCAGCTCTATTTAAATTAA
TCATCATCATTATTTCTATTTAATTTTTATTATTTCTTTAGGATTATTTTTATGTGATTTTTTTCACGTT
CTAGTTTTAAACTCAATGCTCATTACTGCTCACCCTTGCTGAGCAGTCTTTCGTTAAGATTAAATTAATT
AATAACCATTCTAGTTTTAAAACAGTGTCTTAAGGCATAGCTGATATTTTACAAGTTTACTATTTAATAT
ATCTCCTTTCTTTTTTTAGGGTCGATTTCATCTGATTTGATTAATTTTTATTATCTTCACTAAGCTTTTT
GTTCTAGGTTTTATTCTCAGTATTATTACTGTTATATTTGAACTGAATTTCTCCTCATAGTTTATTCATT
TTATTTATTTATTTTTTGTTTATTCGCTATTTTGTATTTTAGTTTTTAATTAGAAATTTTATTAGAATCG
TTTTGAACTAGTTTTTATGCACTCTAACATTAATATTAAATCATAACTATTATTTTTATTATAATTTATT
TGTGTTTATCTTTTTGTGTAGCTTTCATGTGTTTTTATTTTAGTTTTATTATGTTTGCATTGAATTTTTT
GGACTAGTTTATATAACGATATACAGAAAAGCCATGACAACAAATGTTTTTATAATACCTATTAAGTATA
AGCTAATCAGATTTCCACTATTCTGTTCAAAGTTAACATTATTAGCCATTCTGATGGATCATTTGACATT
TGTCATATGTCTTTATGAACACTGCTCTTTCAGATGCCACTTTTAAAGCTGTTTTTTACAGTAAATGAAC
GTTTATTATTATGACATTATTTCCTAAGGCCTCTAGAGTACAGCAGGATGTGGCGTGTGCATTACCGTGT
AATTATGCTGACTGTAAATGTGCATTTATAGACTGTCAGCATGTCTGACTGTGCGCTGTTGTGATTGGTC
CTGCACAGACCAAG
